Addgene plasmid #171871: pA-His6-Tn5
Purpose: Expresses protein A and Tn5 Transposase fusion protein in bacterial cells
Depositing lab: Kaiwei Liang. Depositing organization: Wuhan University. Publication: Genomic profiling of native R loops with a DNA-RNA hybrid recognition sensor. Wang K, Wang H, Li C, Yin Z, Xiao R, Li Q, Xiang Y, Wang W, Huang J, Chen L, Fang P, Liang K. Sci Adv. 2021 Feb 17;7(8). pii: 7/8/eabe3516. doi: 10.1126/sciadv.abe3516. Print 2021 Feb. PubMed 33597247.
Backbone
  Vector backbone: pTXB1-Tn5
  Vector type: Bacterial Expression
Growth in bacteria
  Bacterial resistance: Ampicillin, 100 μg/mL
  Growth temperature: 37°C
  Growth strain: DH5alpha
  Growth instructions: T7 Express lysY/Iq (NEB #C3013) should be used for expression.
  Copy number: Unknown
Gene/Insert
  Gene/Insert name: Protein A and hyperactive Tn5 transposase
  Species: H. sapiens (human)
  Mutation: WT
  Tag / fusion protein: His-tag (N terminal on backbone)
  Cloning method: Restriction Enzyme; 5′ cloning site Unknown (unknown if destroyed); 3′ cloning site Unknown (unknown if destroyed)
Terms and licenses: Academic/Nonprofit Terms; Industry Terms: Not Available to Industry
How to cite: pA-His6-Tn5 was a gift from Kaiwei Liang (Addgene plasmid # 171871 ; http://n2t.net/addgene:171871 ; RRID:Addgene_171871)
