[The description below was written by a language model from this plasmid's Addgene catalogue record and pLannotate feature annotations shown in this document.]
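Description:
pA-His6-Tn5 is a 7,655-nt bacterial expression plasmid built on the pTXB1-Tn5 backbone for producing a fusion of Staphylococcus aureus protein A to hyperactive Tn5 transposase in E. coli. It replicates from a ColE1/pMB1-type origin accompanied by the pBR322 bom region and the rop gene, which moderates copy number (the catalogue lists copy number as unknown), and it is selected with ampicillin through the bla gene. Several annotated tetracycline-resistance fragments and a tet promoter are non-functional remnants of the pBR322-derived scaffold.

The expression cassette is a standard T7/lac arrangement: a T7 promoter followed by a lac operator and the phage T7 gene 10 ribosome binding site, with a plasmid-borne lacI gene supplying repressor. Transcription therefore depends on a host that provides T7 RNA polymerase and is induced with IPTG. The open reading frame begins with a short stretch annotated as a fragment of a composite tag, consistent with the N-terminal His6 tag listed in the catalogue. This is followed by the immunoglobulin-binding domains of protein A and then the Tn5 transposase coding sequence, ending at a T7 terminator. A short feature called as a SET1 fragment just after the transposase is probably residual vector sequence, and no intein or chitin-binding domain from the parent pTXB1 system is annotated. The catalogue lists the insert species as human, but both fusion partners are bacterial according to the feature annotations.

The His tag allows affinity purification of the fusion. Protein A tethers the transposase to antibody-bound chromatin targets, the principle behind CUT&Tag-style tagmentation. The associated publication concerns genomic profiling of native R loops using a DNA-RNA hybrid recognition sensor.
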