Features (pLannotate 1.2.2; 21 found; start..end, strand, type, name):
    445..466     -  protein_bind   CAP binding site: CAP binding activates transcription in the presence of cAMP. E. coli catabolite activator protein
    479..1561    -  CDS            lacI: lac repressor; lacI; The lac repressor binds to the lac operator to inhibit transcription in E. coli. This inhibition can be relieved by adding lactose or isopropyl-β-D-thiogalactopyranoside (IPTG).
   1562..1639    -  promoter       lacI promoter: lacI
   1647..1926    -  CDS            TcR (fragment): tetracycline efflux protein; tet; confers resistance to tetracycline
   1948..1966    +  promoter       T7 promoter: promoter for bacteriophage T7 RNA polymerase
   1967..1991    +  protein_bind   lac operator: The lac repressor binds to the lac operator to inhibit transcription in E. coli. This inhibition can be relieved by adding lactose or isopropyl-β-D-thiogalactopyranoside (IPTG). lac repressor encoded by lacI
   2006..2028    +  RBS            RBS: efficient ribosome binding site from bacteriophage T7 gene 10 (Olins and Rangwala, 1989)
   2041..2058    +  CDS            capTEV™ (fragment): composite tag for in vivo biotinylation, TEV protease cleavage, and 6xHis tagging
   2116..2541    +  CDS            protein A: immunoglobulin binding domains of Staphylocuccus aureus protein A
   2623..4050    +  CDS            Tn5 transposase: transposase from the bacterial Tn5 transposon (Reznikoff, 1993)
   4060..4109    +  CDS            SET1 (fragment): solubility-enhancement tag derived from T7 phage gene 10B
   4117..4164    +  terminator     T7 terminator: transcription terminator for bacteriophage T7 RNA polymerase
   4187..4291    -  CDS            TcR (fragment): tetracycline efflux protein; tet; confers resistance to tetracycline
   4339..4367    -  promoter       tet promoter: E. coli promoter for tetracycline efflux protein gene
   4480..4584    +  promoter       AmpR promoter: bla
   4585..5445    +  CDS            AmpR: β-lactamase; bla; confers resistance to ampicillin, carbenicillin, and related antibiotics
   5616..6204    +  rep_origin     ori: high-copy-number ColE1/pMB1/pBR322/pUC origin of replication
   6390..6529    -  misc_feature   bom: basis of mobility region from pBR322
   6631..6822    -  CDS            rop: Rop protein, which maintains plasmids at low copy number; rop
   6839..7219    +  CDS            YPB1_ECOLX: Protein predicted: Swiss-Prot protein existence level 4. From Escherichia coli.
   7461..430     -  CDS            TcR (fragment) (across the origin): tetracycline efflux protein; tet; confers resistance to tetracycline
>Addgene plasmid #171871 | pA-His6-Tn5 | addgene full sequence | sequence record 338473 | Addgene NGS Result
ATGGTCGTCATCTACCTGCCTGGACAGCATGGCCTGCAACGCGGGCATCCCGATGCCGCCGGAAGCGAGA
AGAATCATAATGGGGAAGGCCATCCAGCCTCGCGTCGCGAACGCCAGCAAGACGTAGCCCAGCGCGTCGG
CCGCCATGCCGGCGATAATGGCCTGCTTCTCGCCGAAACGTTTGGTGGCGGGACCAGTGACGAAGGCTTG
AGCGAGGGCGTGCAAGATTCCGAATACCGCAAGCGACAGGCCGATCATCGTCGCGCTCCAGCGAAAGCGG
TCCTCGCCGAAAATGACCCAGAGCGCTGCCGGCACCTGTCCTACGAGTTGCATGATAAAGAAGACAGTCA
TAAGTGCGGCGACGATAGTCATGCCCCGCGCCCACCGGAAGGAGCTGACTGGGTTGAAGGCTCTCAAGGG
CATCGGTCGAGATCCCGGTGCCTAATGAGTGAGCTAACTTACATTAATTGCGTTGCGCTCACTGCCCGCT
TTCCAGTCGGGAAACCTGTCGTGCCAGCTGCATTAATGAATCGGCCAACGCGCGGGGAGAGGCGGTTTGC
GTATTGGGCGCCAGGGTGGTTTTTCTTTTCACCAGTGAGACGGGCAACAGCTGATTGCCCTTCACCGCCT
GGCCCTGAGAGAGTTGCAGCAAGCGGTCCACGCTGGTTTGCCCCAGCAGGCGAAAATCCTGTTTGATGGT
GGTTAACGGCGGGATATAACATGAGCTGTCTTCGGTATCGTCGTATCCCACTACCGAGATATCCGCACCA
ACGCGCAGCCCGGACTCGGTAATGGCGCGCATTGCGCCCAGCGCCATCTGATCGTTGGCAACCAGCATCG
CAGTGGGAACGATGCCCTCATTCAGCATTTGCATGGTTTGTTGAAAACCGGACATGGCACTCCAGTCGCC
TTCCCGTTCCGCTATCGGCTGAATTTGATTGCGAGTGAGATATTTATGCCAGCCAGCCAGACGCAGACGC
GCCGAGACAGAACTTAATGGGCCCGCTAACAGCGCGATTTGCTGGTGACCCAATGCGACCAGATGCTCCA
CGCCCAGTCGCGTACCGTCTTCATGGGAGAAAATAATACTGTTGATGGGTGTCTGGTCAGAGACATCAAG
AAATAACGCCGGAACATTAGTGCAGGCAGCTTCCACAGCAATGGCATCCTGGTCATCCAGCGGATAGTTA
ATGATCAGCCCACTGACGCGTTGCGCGAGAAGATTGTGCACCGCCGCTTTACAGGCTTCGACGCCGCTTC
GTTCTACCATCGACACCACCACGCTGGCACCCAGTTGATCGGCGCGAGATTTAATCGCCGCGACAATTTG
CGACGGCGCGTGCAGGGCCAGACTGGAGGTGGCAACGCCAATCAGCAACGACTGTTTGCCCGCCAGTTGT
TGTGCCACGCGGTTGGGAATGTAATTCAGCTCCGCCATCGCCGCTTCCACTTTTTCCCGCGTTTTCGCAG
AAACGTGGCTGGCCTGGTTCACCACGCGGGAAACGGTCTGATAAGAGACACCGGCATACTCTGCGACATC
GTATAACGTTACTGGTTTCACATTCACCACCCTGAATTGACTCTCTTCCGGGCGCTATCATGCCATACCG
CGAAAGGTTTTGCGCCATTCGATGGTGTCCGGGATCTCGACGCTCTCCCTTATGCGACTCCTGCATTAGG
AAGCAGCCCAGTAGTAGGTTGAGGCCGTTGAGCACCGCCGCCGCAAGGAATGGTGCATGCAAGGAGATGG
CGCCCAACAGTCCCCCGGCCACGGGGCCTGCCACCATACCCACGCCGAAACAAGCGCTCATGAGCCCGAA
GTGGCGAGCCCGATCTTCCCCATCGGTGATGTCGGCGATATAGGCGCCAGCAACCGCACCTGTGGCGCCG
GTGATGCCGGCCACGATGCGTCCGGCGTAGAGGATCGAGATCTCGATCCCGCGAAATTAATACGACTCAC
TATAGGGGAATTGTGAGCGGATAACAATTCCCCTCTAGAAATAATTTTGTTTAACTTTAAGAAGGAGATA
TACCATGGGCCATCATCATCATCATCATCATCATCATCACAGCAGCGGCCATATCGAAGGTCGTCATATG
ACCATGATTACGCCAAGCTTAAAAGATGACCCAAGCCAAAGTGCTAACCTATTGTCAGAAGCTAAAAAGT
TAAATGAATCTCAAGCACCGAAAGCGGATAACAAATTCAACAAAGAACAACAAAATGCTTTCTATGAAAT
CTTACATTTACCTAACTTAAACGAAGAACAACGCAATGGTTTCATCCAAAGCCTAAAAGATGACCCAAGC
CAAAGCGCTAACCTTTTAGCAGAAGCTAAAAAGCTAAATGATGCTCAAGCACCAAAAGCTGACAACAAAT
TCAACAAAGAACAACAAAATGCTTTCTATGAAATTTTACATTTACCTAACTTAACTGAAGAACAACGTAA
CGGCTTCATCCAAAGCCTTAAAGACGATCCTTCAGTGAGCAAAGAAATTTTAGCAGAAGCTAAAAAGCTA
AACGATGCTCAAGCACCAAAAGATGACGATAAAGAATTCGGTGGCGGTGGCTCTGGCGGTGGTGGGAGTG
GAGGTGGGGGATCAGGAGGAGGCGGTTCCCATATGATTACCAGTGCACTGCATCGTGCGGCGGATTGGGC
GAAAAGCGTGTTTTCTAGTGCTGCGCTGGGTGATCCGCGTCGTACCGCGCGTCTGGTGAATGTTGCGGCG
CAACTGGCCAAATATAGCGGCAAAAGCATTACCATTAGCAGCGAAGGCAGCAAAGCCATGCAGGAAGGCG
CGTATCGTTTTATTCGTAATCCGAACGTGAGCGCGGAAGCGATTCGTAAAGCGGGTGCCATGCAGACCGT
GAAACTGGCCCAGGAATTTCCGGAACTGCTGGCAATTGAAGATACCACCTCTCTGAGCTATCGTCATCAG
GTGGCGGAAGAACTGGGCAAACTGGGTAGCATTCAGGATAAAAGCCGTGGTTGGTGGGTGCATAGCGTGC
TGCTGCTGGAAGCGACCACCTTTCGTACCGTGGGCCTGCTGCATCAAGAATGGTGGATGCGTCCGGATGA
TCCGGCGGATGCGGATGAAAAAGAAAGCGGCAAATGGCTGGCCGCTGCTGCAACTTCGCGTCTGAGAATG
GGCAGCATGATGAGCAACGTGATTGCGGTGTGCGATCGTGAAGCGGATATTCATGCGTATCTGCAAGATA
AACTGGCCCATAACGAACGTTTTGTGGTGCGTAGCAAACATCCGCGTAAAGATGTGGAAAGCGGCCTGTA
TCTGTATGATCACCTGAAAAACCAGCCGGAACTGGGCGGCTATCAGATTAGCATTCCGCAGAAAGGCGTG
GTGGATAAACGTGGCAAACGTAAAAACCGTCCGGCGCGTAAAGCGAGCCTGAGCCTGCGTAGCGGCCGTA
TTACCCTGAAACAGGGCAACATTACCCTGAACGCGGTGCTGGCCGAAGAAATTAATCCGCCGAAAGGCGA
AACCCCGCTGAAATGGCTGCTGCTGACCAGCGAGCCGGTGGAAAGTCTGGCCCAAGCGCTGCGTGTGATT
GATATTTATACCCATCGTTGGCGCATTGAAGAATTTCACAAAGCGTGGAAAACGGGTGCGGGTGCGGAAC
GTCAGCGTATGGAAGAACCGGATAACCTGGAACGTATGGTGAGCATTCTGAGCTTTGTGGCGGTGCGTCT
GCTGCAACTGCGTGAATCTTTTACTCCGCCGCAAGCACTGCGTGCGCAGGGCCTGCTGAAAGAAGCGGAA
CACGTTGAAAGCCAGAGCGCGGAAACCGTGCTGACCCCGGATGAATGCCAACTGCTGGGCTATCTGGATA
AAGGCAAACGCAAACGCAAAGAAAAAGCGGGCAGCCTGCAATGGGCGTATATGGCGATTGCGCGTCTGGG
CGGCTTTATGGATAGCAAACGTACCGGCATTGCGAGCTGGGGTGCGCTGTGGGAAGGTTGGGAAGCGCTG
CAAAGCAAACTGGATGGCTTTCTGGCCGCGAAAGACCTGATGGCGCAGGGCATTAAAATCTAAGATCCGG
CTGCTAACAAAGCCCGAAAGGAAGCTGAGTTGGCTGCTGCCACCGCTGAGCAATAACTAGCATAACCCCT
TGGGGCCTCTAAACGGGTCTTGAGGGGTTTTTTGCTGAAAGGAGGAACTATATCCGGATATCCCGCAAGA
GGCCCGGCAGTACCGGCATAACCAAGCCTATGCCTACAGCATCCAGGGTGACGGTGCCGAGGATGACGAT
GAGCGCATTGTTAGATTTCATACACGGTGCCTGACTGCGTTAGCAATTTAACTGTGATAAACTACCGCAT
TAAAGCTTATCGATGATAAGCTGTCAAACATGAGAATTCTTGAAGACGAAAGGGCCTCGTGATACGCCTA
TTTTTATAGGTTAATGTCATGATAATAATGGTTTCTTAGACGTCAGGTGGCACTTTTCGGGGAAATGTGC
GCGGAACCCCTATTTGTTTATTTTTCTAAATACATTCAAATATGTATCCGCTCATGAGACAATAACCCTG
ATAAATGCTTCAATAATATTGAAAAAGGAAGAGTATGAGTATTCAACATTTCCGTGTCGCCCTTATTCCC
TTTTTTGCGGCATTTTGCCTTCCTGTTTTTGCTCACCCAGAAACGCTGGTGAAAGTAAAAGATGCTGAAG
ATCAGTTGGGTGCACGAGTGGGTTACATCGAACTGGATCTCAACAGCGGTAAGATCCTTGAGAGTTTTCG
CCCCGAAGAACGTTTTCCAATGATGAGCACTTTTAAAGTTCTGCTATGTGGCGCGGTATTATCCCGTGTT
GACGCCGGGCAAGAGCAACTCGGTCGCCGCATACACTATTCTCAGAATGACTTGGTTGAGTACTCACCAG
TCACAGAAAAGCATCTTACGGATGGCATGACAGTAAGAGAATTATGCAGTGCTGCCATAACCATGAGTGA
TAACACTGCGGCCAACTTACTTCTGACAACGATCGGAGGACCGAAGGAGCTAACCGCTTTTTTGCACAAC
ATGGGGGATCATGTAACTCGCCTTGATCGTTGGGAACCGGAGCTGAATGAAGCCATACCAAACGACGAGC
GTGACACCACGATGCCTGCAGCAATGGCAACAACGTTGCGCAAACTATTAACTGGCGAACTACTTACTCT
AGCTTCCCGGCAACAATTAATAGACTGGATGGAGGCGGATAAAGTTGCAGGACCACTTCTGCGCTCGGCC
CTTCCGGCTGGCTGGTTTATTGCTGATAAATCTGGAGCCGGTGAGCGTGGGTCTCGCGGTATCATTGCAG
CACTGGGGCCAGATGGTAAGCCCTCCCGTATCGTAGTTATCTACACGACGGGGAGTCAGGCAACTATGGA
TGAACGAAATAGACAGATCGCTGAGATAGGTGCCTCACTGATTAAGCATTGGTAACTGTCAGACCAAGTT
TACTCATATATACTTTAGATTGATTTAAAACTTCATTTTTAATTTAAAAGGATCTAGGTGAAGATCCTTT
TTGATAATCTCATGACCAAAATCCCTTAACGTGAGTTTTCGTTCCACTGAGCGTCAGACCCCGTAGAAAA
GATCAAAGGATCTTCTTGAGATCCTTTTTTTCTGCGCGTAATCTGCTGCTTGCAAACAAAAAAACCACCG
CTACCAGCGGTGGTTTGTTTGCCGGATCAAGAGCTACCAACTCTTTTTCCGAAGGTAACTGGCTTCAGCA
GAGCGCAGATACCAAATACTGTCCTTCTAGTGTAGCCGTAGTTAGGCCACCACTTCAAGAACTCTGTAGC
ACCGCCTACATACCTCGCTCTGCTAATCCTGTTACCAGTGGCTGCTGCCAGTGGCGATAAGTCGTGTCTT
ACCGGGTTGGACTCAAGACGATAGTTACCGGATAAGGCGCAGCGGTCGGGCTGAACGGGGGGTTCGTGCA
CACAGCCCAGCTTGGAGCGAACGACCTACACCGAACTGAGATACCTACAGCGTGAGCTATGAGAAAGCGC
CACGCTTCCCGAAGGGAGAAAGGCGGACAGGTATCCGGTAAGCGGCAGGGTCGGAACAGGAGAGCGCACG
AGGGAGCTTCCAGGGGGAAACGCCTGGTATCTTTATAGTCCTGTCGGGTTTCGCCACCTCTGACTTGAGC
GTCGATTTTTGTGATGCTCGTCAGGGGGGCGGAGCCTATGGAAAAACGCCAGCAACGCGGCCTTTTTACG
GTTCCTGGCCTTTTGCTGGCCTTTTGCTCACATGTTCTTTCCTGCGTTATCCCCTGATTCTGTGGATAAC
CGTATTACCGCCTTTGAGTGAGCTGATACCGCTCGCCGCAGCCGAACGACCGAGCGCAGCGAGTCAGTGA
GCGAGGAAGCGGAAGAGCGCCTGATGCGGTATTTTCTCCTTACGCATCTGTGCGGTATTTCACACCGCAA
TGGTGCACTCTCAGTACAATCTGCTCTGATGCCGCATAGTTAAGCCAGTATACACTCCGCTATCGCTACG
TGACTGGGTCATGGCTGCGCCCCGACACCCGCCAACACCCGCTGACGCGCCCTGACGGGCTTGTCTGCTC
CCGGCATCCGCTTACAGACAAGCTGTGACCGTCTCCGGGAGCTGCATGTGTCAGAGGTTTTCACCGTCAT
CACCGAAACGCGCGAGGCAGCTGCGGTAAAGCTCATCAGCGTGGTCGTGAAGCGATTCACAGATGTCTGC
CTGTTCATCCGCGTCCAGCTCGTTGAGTTTCTCCAGAAGCGTTAATGTCTGGCTTCTGATAAAGCGGGCC
ATGTTAAGGGCGGTTTTTTCCTGTTTGGTCACTGATGCCTCCGTGTAAGGGGGATTTCTGTTCATGGGGG
TAATGATACCGATGAAACGAGAGAGGATGCTCACGATACGGGTTACTGATGATGAACATGCCCGGTTACT
GGAACGTTGTGAGGGTAAACAACTGGCGGTATGGATGCGGCGGGACCAGAGAAAAATCACTCAGGGTCAA
TGCCAGCGCTTCGTTAATACAGATGTAGGTGTTCCACAGGGTAGCCAGCAGCATCCTGCGATGCAGATCC
GGAACATAATGGTGCAGGGCGCTGACTTCCGCGTTTCCAGACTTTACGAAACACGGAAACCGAAGACCAT
TCATGTTGTTGCTCAGGTCGCAGACGTTTTGCAGCAGCAGTCGCTTCACGTTCGCTCGCGTATCGGTGAT
TCATTCTGCTAACCAGTAAGGCAACCCCGCCAGCCTAGCCGGGTCCTCAACGACAGGAGCACGATCATGC
GCACCCGTGGCCAGGACCCAACGCTGCCCGAGATGCGCCGCGTGCGGCTGCTGGAGATGGCGGACGCGAT
GGATATGTTCTGCCAAGGGTTGGTTTGCGCATTCACAGTTCTCCGCAAGAATTGATTGGCTCCAATTCTT
GGAGTGGTGAATCCGTTAGCGAGGTGCCGCCGGCTTCCATTCAGGTCGAGGTGGCCCGGCTCCATGCACC
GCGACGCAACGCGGGGAGGCAGACAAGGTATAGGGCGGCGCCTACAATCCATGCCAACCCGTTCCATGTG
CTCGCCGAGGCGGCATAAATCGCCGTGACGATCAGCGGTCCAATGATCGAAGTTAGGCTGGTAAGAGCCG
CGAGCGATCCTTGAAGCTGTCCCTG
